Addgene plasmid #17156: M19 pCS-twhh-dsl-1myc
Depositing lab: Randall Moon. Depositing organization: University of Washington. Publication: Positive and negative regulation of muscle cell identity by members of the hedgehog and TGF-beta gene families. Du SJ, Devoto SH, Westerfield M, Moon RT. J Cell Biol. 1997 Oct 6. 139(1):145-56. 10.1083/jcb.139.1.145 PubMed 9314535.
Backbone
  Vector backbone: pCS2+
  Backbone size w/o insert (bp): 4100
Growth in bacteria
  Bacterial resistance: Ampicillin, 100 μg/mL
  Growth temperature: 37°C
  Growth strain: DH5alpha
  Copy number: Unknown
Gene/Insert
  Gene/Insert name: dorsalin-1 (alt name: dsl-1)
  Species: G. gallus (chicken)
  Entrez Gene: GDF2 (a.k.a. DSL1)
  Tag / fusion protein: twhh promoter (D rerio) (N terminal on insert); myc-tag
  Cloning method: Restriction Enzyme
  Sequencing primers: 5′ SP6; 3′ T3
Terms and licenses: Academic/Nonprofit Terms; Industry Terms: Not Available to Industry
Depositor comments: Plasmid History: To place dsl-1myc after the twhh promoter, the DNA insert of dsl-1myc was first subcloned into the EcoRI site of expression vector pCS2+, which has a cytomegalovirus promoter and a polyadenylation site. The resulting plasmids were named pCS2+-dsl-1myc. To link dsl-1myc to the twhh promoter, the dsl-1myc insert was released from pCS2+-dsl-1myc by BamHI and XhoI digestion and then subcloned into pCS-twhh-beta -gal-vec BamHI and XhoI sites by replacing the beta -gal sequence. The final construct, pCS-twhh-dsl-1myc, contains the 5.2-kb twhh promoter and dsl-1myc. Notes for Use: Target dorsalin-1 expression in zebrafish notochord. Citation: Du et al., 1997, J. Cell Biology.
How to cite: M19 pCS-twhh-dsl-1myc was a gift from Randall Moon (Addgene plasmid # 17156 ; http://n2t.net/addgene:17156 ; RRID:Addgene_17156)
