[The description below was written by a language model from this plasmid's Addgene catalogue record.]
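Description:
M19 pCS-twhh-dsl-1myc is a pCS2+-derived expression plasmid built to drive tissue-restricted expression of chicken dorsalin-1 (dsl-1, listed under the gene GDF2), a TGF-beta family member, in zebrafish embryos. The backbone is about 4.1 kb without insert and is propagated in E. coli under ampicillin selection; the copy number is not recorded. No feature table accompanies the record, so the exact arrangement of backbone elements in the final plasmid cannot be verified.

The payload is a myc-tagged dorsalin-1 coding sequence placed downstream of a 5.2-kb zebrafish tiggy-winkle hedgehog (twhh) promoter fragment. Although the catalogue lists the twhh promoter in the tag or fusion field, it is a regulatory element positioned upstream of the insert, not a protein fusion. According to the construction history, dsl-1myc was first cloned into the EcoRI site of pCS2+, which carries a cytomegalovirus promoter and a polyadenylation site. It was then excised with BamHI and XhoI and moved into a twhh-promoter beta-galactosidase vector, replacing the beta-gal reporter. Expression in the final construct is therefore intended to come from the twhh promoter. The record does not explicitly say whether the CMV promoter was removed, though the pCS-type polyadenylation signal presumably serves for transcript processing. The myc epitope allows the ectopically produced protein to be detected with anti-myc antibodies, and SP6 and T3 primer sites flank the insert for sequencing.

The stated use is to target dorsalin-1 expression to the zebrafish notochord. The associated publication studied how hedgehog and TGF-beta family signals positively and negatively regulate muscle cell identity.
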