>Addgene plasmid #17156 | M19 pCS-twhh-dsl-1myc | addgene partial sequence | sequence record 22939 | SP6 5'-ATTTAGGTGACACTATAG-3'
CGGCTTCTCTGTCTGTAAAGATTCAACATTTTTAATCAGTTAAAATACTTTGTCCTCTTGTCTCTCCATC
AGAAAGTAAATACATAAGAAATGCATTATTTTGGAGTATTAGCTGCACTGTCTGTTTTCAATATCATTGC
CTGCCTGACAAGAGGCAAGCCTTTGGAAAACTGGAAAAAGCTACCAGTTATGGAAGAGTCCGATGCATTC
TTTCATGATCCTGGGGAAGTGGAACATGACACCCACTTTGACTTTAAATCTTTCTTGGAGAATATGAAGA
CAGATTTACTAAGAAGTCTGAATTTATCAAGGGTCCCCTCACAAGTGAAGACCAAAGAAGAGCCACCACA
GTTCATGATTGATTTATACAACAGATATACAGCGGACAAGTCCTCCATCCCTGCATCCAACATCGTGAGG
AGCTTCAGCACTGAAGATGTTGTTTCTTTAATTTCACCAGAAGAACACTCATTTCAGAAACACATCTTGC
TCTTCAACATCTCTATTCCACGATATGAGGAAGTCACCAGAGCTGAACTGAGAATCTTTATCTCCTGTCA
CAAGGAAGTTGGGTCTCCCTCCAGACTGGAAGGCAACATGGTCATTTATGATGTTCTAGATGGAAACCAT
TGGGAAAACAAAGAAAGTACCAAATCTTTACTTGTCTCTCACAGTATTCAGGACTGTGGCTGGGAGATGT
TTGAGGTGTCCAGCGCTGTGAAAAGATGGGTCAAGGCAGACAAGATGAAGACTAAAAACAGCTAGAGGTT
GTTATAGAGAGTAAGGATCTGAGTG
